Addgene plasmid #210145: pRH3002
Purpose: Protein quality control substrate and associated control YIp ADE2-LEU2 pTDH3::lys1-W353R-GFP::tADH1
Depositing lab: Randy Hampton. Depositing organization: University of California, San Diego (UCSD). Publication: Exploring the "misfolding problem" by systematic discovery and analysis of functional-but-degraded proteins. Flagg MP, Lam B, Lam DK, Le TM, Kao A, Slaiwa YI, Hampton RY. Mol Biol Cell. 2023 Dec 1;34(13):ar125. doi: 10.1091/mbc.E23-06-0248. Epub 2023 Sep 20. PubMed 37729018.
Backbone
  Vector backbone: pRH3022
  Vector type: Yeast Expression
Growth in bacteria
  Bacterial resistance: Ampicillin, 100 μg/mL
  Growth temperature: 37°C
  Growth strain: DH5alpha
  Copy number: High Copy
Gene/Insert
  Gene/Insert name: YIp ADE2-LEU2 pTDH3::lys1-W353R-GFP::tADH1
  Species: S. cerevisiae (budding yeast)
  Mutation: W353R
  Entrez Gene: LYS1 (a.k.a. YIR034C)
  Cloning method: Gibson Cloning
Terms and licenses: Academic/Nonprofit Terms; Industry Terms: Not Available to Industry
How to cite: pRH3002 was a gift from Randy Hampton (Addgene plasmid # 210145 ; http://n2t.net/addgene:210145 ; RRID:Addgene_210145)
