[The description below was written by a language model from this plasmid's Addgene catalogue record and pLannotate feature annotations shown in this document.]
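Description:
pRH3002 is a yeast integrating plasmid (YIp) of about 10.3 kb, built on the pRH3022 backbone for expression in Saccharomyces cerevisiae. It has no annotated yeast replication origin (no 2μ or CEN/ARS element), consistent with its integrating design, so stable maintenance in yeast depends on recombination into the genome. It carries two yeast marker genes, ADE2 and LEU2, each with its own promoter. The "ADE2-LEU2" designation suggests that one provides homology for targeting and the other selection, although the record does not spell out which does which or how the plasmid is linearised. In E. coli it is propagated through a high-copy ColE1/pUC-type origin with ampicillin resistance. Remnants of a pBluescript-type backbone are also present, including an f1 origin, lacZα and multiple cloning site fragments, lac regulatory elements, and T3 and T7 promoters.

The payload is a single expression cassette in which the strong constitutive TDH3 (GAP) promoter drives the yeast LYS1 coding sequence, followed by a GFP coding sequence and the ADH1 terminator. LYS1 encodes saccharopine dehydrogenase, which catalyses the final step of lysine biosynthesis. The insert name indicates a C-terminal Lys1-GFP fusion. The LYS1 allele carries the W353R substitution. According to the record, this mutant fusion serves as a protein quality control substrate, from a set of substrates and matched controls used to study proteins that remain functional but are nevertheless targeted for degradation. The GFP tag would allow steady-state levels and turnover of the mutant protein to be followed by fluorescence, for example when comparing strains with different degradation pathway components.
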