Features (pLannotate 1.2.2; 25 found; start..end, strand, type, name):
     22..665     +  promoter       GAP promoter: S. cerevisiae TDH3; promoter for glyceraldehyde-3-phosphate dehydrogenase
    671..715     +  misc_feature   MCS (fragment): pBluescript multiple cloning site
    717..1835    +  CDS            LYS1: LYS1_YEAST - Experimental evidence at protein level: Swiss-Prot protein existence level 1. Catalyzes the NAD(+)-dependent cleavage of saccharopine to L- lysine and 2-oxoglutarate, the final step in the alpha-aminoadipate (AAA) pathway for lysine biosynthesis. From Saccharomyces cerevisiae (strain ATCC 204508 / S288c) (Baker's yeast).
   1863..2576    +  CDS            GFP: Aequoria victoria green fluorescent protein
   2597..2784    +  terminator     ADH1 terminator: S. cerevisiae ADH1; transcription terminator for the S. cerevisiae alcohol dehydrogenase 1 (ADH1) gene
   2789..2807    -  promoter       T7 promoter: promoter for bacteriophage T7 RNA polymerase
   2815..2970    +  CDS            lacZα (fragment): LacZα fragment of β-galactosidase; lacZ fragment
   2974..3402    +  rep_origin     f1 ori (sequence partly withheld): f1 bacteriophage origin of replication; arrow indicates direction of (+) strand synthesis
   3430..3481    -  misc_feature   bom (fragment): basis of mobility region from pBR322
   3637..5349    -  CDS            ADE2: PUR6_YEAST - Experimental evidence at protein level: Swiss-Prot protein existence level 1. From Saccharomyces cerevisiae (strain ATCC 204508 / S288c) (Baker's yeast).
   5350..5725    -  promoter       ADE2 promoter: S. cerevisiae ADE2
   5736..5849    +  rep_origin     f1 ori (fragment): f1 bacteriophage origin of replication; arrow indicates direction of (+) strand synthesis
   5850..5949    -  misc_feature   bom (fragment): basis of mobility region from pBR322
   6051..6086    -  CDS            rop (fragment): Rop protein, which maintains plasmids at low copy number; rop
   6399..7493    -  CDS            LEU2: 3-isopropylmalate dehydrogenase, required for leucine biosynthesis; S. cerevisiae LEU2; yeast auxotrophic marker
   7494..7901    -  promoter       LEU2 promoter: S. cerevisiae LEU2
   8069..8173    +  promoter       AmpR promoter: bla
   8174..9034    +  CDS            AmpR: β-lactamase; bla; confers resistance to ampicillin, carbenicillin, and related antibiotics
   9205..9793    +  rep_origin     ori: high-copy-number ColE1/pMB1/pBR322/pUC origin of replication
   9976..10068   +  CDS            lacI (fragment): lac repressor; lacI; The lac repressor binds to the lac operator to inhibit transcription in E. coli. This inhibition can be relieved by adding lactose or isopropyl-β-D-thiogalactopyranoside (IPTG).
  10081..10102   +  protein_bind   CAP binding site: CAP binding activates transcription in the presence of cAMP. E. coli catabolite activator protein
  10117..10147   +  promoter       lac promoter: promoter for the E. coli lac operon
  10155..10171   +  protein_bind   lac operator: The lac repressor binds to the lac operator to inhibit transcription in E. coli. This inhibition can be relieved by adding lactose or isopropyl-β-D-thiogalactopyranoside (IPTG). lac repressor encoded by lacI
  10216..10234   +  promoter       T3 promoter: promoter for bacteriophage T3 RNA polymerase
  10247..3       +  misc_feature   MCS (fragment) (across the origin): pBluescript multiple cloning site
>Addgene plasmid #210145 | pRH3002 | addgene full sequence | sequence record 416215 | Addgene NGS Result
GCTGCTTGGCGGTCGAGTTTATCATTATCAATACTGCCATTTCAAAGAATACGTAAATAATTAATAGTAG
TGATTTTCCTAACTTTATTTAGTCAAAAAATTAGCCTTTTAATTCTGCTGTAACCCGTACATGCCCAAAA
TAGGGGGCGGGTTACACAGAATATATAACATCGTAGGTGTCTGGGTGAACAGTTTATTCCTGGCATCCAC
TAAATATAATGGAGCCCGCTTTTTAAGCTGGCATCCAGAAAAAAAAAGAATCCCAGCACCAAAATATTGT
TTTCTTCACCAACCATCAGTTCATAGGTCCATTCTCTTAGCGCAACTACAGAGAACAGGGGCACAAACAG
GCAAAAAACGGGCACAACCTCAATGGAGTGATGCAACCTGCCTGGAGTAAATGATGACACAAGGCAATTG
ACCCACGCATGTATCTATCTCATTTTCTTACACCTTCTATTACCTTCTGCTCTCTCTGATTTGGAAAAAG
CTGAAAAAAAAGGTTGAAACCAGTTCCCTGAAATTATTCCCCTACTTGACTAATAAGTATATAAAGACGG
TAGGTATTGATTGTAATTCTGTAAATCTATTTCTTAAACTTCTTAAATTCTACTTTTATAGTTAGTCTTT
TTTTTAGTTTTAAAACACCAAGAACTTAGTTTCGACGGATCTGCAGGAATTCGATATCAAGCTTATCGAT
ACCGTCGACCTCGAGAATGGCTGCCGTCACATTACATCTAAGAGCTGAAACTAAACCCCTAGAGGCACGT
GCTGCCTTAACACCTACCACGGTTAAAAAACTGATAGCTAAGGGCTTCAAAATATATGTAGAGGACAGTC
CACAATCTACTTTCAATATTAACGAATATCGTCAAGCAGGTGCCATTATAGTGCCTGCAGGTTCATGGAA
AACCGCTCCACGCGACAGAATCATTATAGGTTTGAAGGAAATGCCTGAAACCGATACTTTCCCTCTAGTC
CACGAACACATCCAGTTTGCTCACTGCTACAAAGACCAAGCTGGGTGGCAAAATGTCCTTATGAGATTTA
TTAAGGGACACGGTACTCTATATGATTTGGAATTTTTGGAAAATGACCAAGGTAGAAGAGTTGCTGCCTT
TGGATTTTACGCTGGGTTCGCAGGTGCAGCCCTTGGTGTAAGAGACTGGGCATTCAAGCAAACGCATTCT
GACGATGAAGACTTGCCTGCAGTGTCGCCTTACCCCAATGAAAAGGCATTGGTTAAAGATGTTACCAAAG
ATTATAAAGAAGCCTTAGCCACCGGAGCCAGAAAGCCAACCGTGTTAATCATTGGTGCGCTAGGAAGATG
TGGTTCCGGTGCCATCGATCTGTTGCACAAAGTTGGTATTCCAGATGCTAACATATTAAAATGGGATATC
AAAGAAACTTCCCGTGGTGGTCCCTTTGACGAAATTCCACAAGCTGATATTTTTATCAATTGTATATATC
TATCGAAGCCAATTGCTCCTTTCACTAACATGGAGAAACTGAATAATCCTAACAGAAGACTAAGGACCGT
GGTGGACGTATCAGCAGACACTACCAACCCTCACAACCCCATCCCAATATACACTGTGGCTACTGTGTTT
AACAAACCTACCGTTCTGGTACCTACCACTGCCGGGCCTAAATTATCTGTCATCTCTATTGATCACTTGC
CTTCTTTGCTGCCAAGAGAAGCTTCAGAATTTTTCTCTCATGATCTCTTACCATCTTTAGAGCTCCTACC
TCAAAGAAAAACTGCTCCTGTCAGGGTTAGAGCCAAGAAATTGTTCGATAGACATTGCGCTCGTGTTAAA
AGATCTTCAAGATTGGGTCGACGGATCCCCGGGTTAATTAACAGTAAAGGAGAAGAACTTTTCACTGGAG
TTGTCCCAATTCTTGTTGAATTAGATGGTGATGTTAATGGGCACAAATTTTCTGTCAGTGGAGAGGGTGA
AGGTGATGCAACATACGGAAAACTTACCCTTAAATTTATTTGCACTACTGGAAAACTACCTGTTCCATGG
CCAACACTTGTCACTACTTTCACTTATGGTGTTCAATGCTTTTCAAGATACCCAGATCATATGAAACGGC
ATGACTTTTTCAAGAGTGCCATGCCCGAAGGTTATGTACAGGAAAGAACTATATTTTTCAAAGATGACGG
GAACTACAAGACACGTGCTGAAGTCAAGTTTGAAGGTGATACCCTTGTTAATAGAATCGAGTTAAAAGGT
ATTGATTTTAAAGAAGATGGAAACATTCTTGGACACAAATTGGAATACAACTATAACTCACACAATGTAT
ACATCATGGCAGACAAACAAAAGAATGGAATCAAAGTTAACTTCAAAATTAGACACAACATTGAAGATGG
AAGCGTTCAACTAGCAGACCATTATCAACAAAATACTCCAATTGGCGATGGCCCTGTCCTTTTACCAGAC
AACCATTACCTGTCCACACAATCTGCCCTTTCGAAAGATCCCAACGAAAAGAGAGACCACATGGTCCTTC
TTGAGTTTGTAACAGCTGCTGGGATTACACATGGCATGGATGAACTATACAAATAGGGCGCGCCACTTCT
AAATAAGCGAATTTCTTATGATTTATGATTTTTATTATTAAATAAGTTATAAAAAAAATAAGTGTATACA
AATTTTAAAGTGACTCTTAGGTTTTAAAACGAAAATTCTTATTCTTGAGTAACTCTTTCCTGTAGGTCAG
GTTGCTTTCTCAGGTATAGTATGAGGTCGCTCTTATTGACCACACCTCTACCGGCAGCCCTATAGTGAGT
CGTATTACGCGCGCTCACTGGCCGTCGTTTTACAACGTCGTGACTGGGAAAACCCTGGCGTTACCCAACT
TAATCGCCTTGCAGCACATCCCCCTTTCGCCAGCTGGCGTAATAGCGAAGAGGCCCGCACCGATCGCCCT
TCCCAACAGTTGCGCAGCCTGAATGGCGAATGG
[124 nt withheld, positions 2974-3097]
C
[91 nt withheld, positions 3099-3189]
A
[49 nt withheld, positions 3191-3239]
CCTTTGACGTTGGAGTCCACGTTCTTT
[37 nt withheld, positions 3267-3303]
ACCCTATCTCGGTCTATTCTTTTGATTTATAAGGGATTTTGCCGATTTCGGCCTATTGGTTAAAAAATGA
GCTGATTTAACAAAAATTTAACGCGAATTTTAACAAAATATTAACGCTTACAATTTCCTGATGCGGTATT
TTCTCCTTACGCATCTGTGCGGTATTTCACACCGCATAGATCTTATGTATGAAATTCTTAAAAAAGGACA
CCTGTAAGCGTTGATTTCTATGTATGAAGTCCACATTTGATGTAATCATAACAAAGCCTAAAAAATAGGT
ATATCATTTTATAATTATTTGCTGTACAAGTATATCAATAAACTTATATATTACTTGTTTTCTAGATAAG
CTTCGTAACCGACAGTTTCTAACTTTTGTGCTTTGACAAGAACTTCTTCTTCTTGCTTTAATAAAAACTG
TTCCATTTTCGTTGTATAACTTGAATCATAAGCGCCAAGCAGTCTGACAGCCAACAGCGCAGCGTTCGTA
CTATTATTAATAGCGACGGTAGCTACTGGAACACCTCTAGGCATTTGCACAATTGAATGTAAAGAATCTA
CTCCATCTAGACAAGAACCTTTTACGGGCACACCGATGACAGGAAGTGGTGTCATTGCAGCCACCATACC
TGGCAAGTGAGCAGCCCCACCAGCTCCAGCGATAATTGTTTTAATTCCACGCTTGCTTGCGGAAATAGCA
TATGCTGACATCCTATGTGGAGTTCTATGAGCAGAGACTATTGTCACTTCAAATGGAACGCCAAAATCTT
TTAAAACCGCACATGCGGCAGACATTACCGGCAAGTCAGAGTCTGATCCCATGATGATTCCAACCAATGG
TTTGACCATTGCTTCCAAGTCCAACTTTTGAGCGACAGAGATTTTGATTGGAATATCAGTTCTACCTGTA
ATGTAGTTCAGCCTTTGTTCACATTCCGCCATACTGGAGGCAATAATATTTATGTGACCTACTTTTCTGT
TAGGTCTAGACTCTTTTCCATATAAGTACACTGAGGAACCTGGAGTCGCCAATGCTCTTTCGCAAGTTTC
TAGCTCTTTATCTTTTGTATGTTTGTCTCCAAGAACATTTAGCATAATGGCGTTCGTTGTAATGGTGGAG
AAAGATGTGAAATTCTTTGGCATTGGCAAATCCAATATTGATCTCAAATGAGCTTCAAATTGAGAAGTGA
CGCAAGCATCAATGGTATAATGTCCAGAGTTGTGAGGCCTTGGGGCAATTTCGTTAATAAGCAATTCCCC
TGTTTCTAAATAGAACATTTCCACACCAAATATACCACAACCGGGAAAAGATTTGATTGCATTTTCTGCC
AACAACTTCGCCTTAAGTTGAACGGAGTCCGGAACTCTAGCAGGCGCATAACATAAGTCACAAATATTGT
CCTTGTGGATAGTCTCTACAATTGGGTAAGAAAACACTAAACCGTTAACAGACCTCACAATCATGACTGC
TAATTCTTTAGTAAATGGTGCCCATTTTTCGGCGTACAAAGGACGATCCTTCAGTACTTCCAAAGCTTCC
GGAATCATTTCCTTATTCTTTACAACGAAGTTACCTCTTCCATCGTATGCCAAAGTCCTCGACTTCAAGA
CGAATGGAAAACCCAAATCTCTTCCAACATTCAATAGGGACGTCTCACTGGCTTGTTCCACAGGAACACT
TTGGGTAACTGCTATACCATTTTTGATTAAATGCTCTTTTTGAATATATTTGTCTTGTATCAATCTGATT
GTTTCTGGAGAAGGGTAAATTTTTAATTTGGGATGTTTTACTTGAAGATTCTTTAGTGTAGGAACATCAA
CATGCTCAATCTCAATCGTTAGCACATCACATTTTTCAGCTAGTTTTTCGATATCAAGAGGATTGGAAAA
GGAGCCATTAACGTGGTCATTGGAGTTGCTTATTTGTTTGGCAGGAGAATTTTCAGCATCTAGTATTACC
GTCTTAATGTTGAGCCTGTTTGCTGCCTCAACAATCATACGTCCCAATTGTCCCCCTCCTAATATACCAA
CTGTTCTAGAATCCATACTTGATTGTTTTGTCCGATTTTCTTGTTTTTCTTGATTGTTATAGTAGGATGT
ACTTAGAAGAGAGATCCAACGATTTTACGCACCAATTTATACATGAAATGCTCCATAATATTGTCCATTT
AGTTCTTAATAAAAGGTCAGCAAGAGTCAATCACTTAGTATTACCCGGTTCGTAGCCATGCAACAAGAGT
CATTTGTCAGCATAGCTGTAATAATCAATCATGACGTAAGAAATGTATCATAATTAAAAGTTGTTAAAGA
TGTCAGTGTTATGTTGGTGTTACAAAATTCTCGGCTTCTCACTAATATTTAATATCTCTTAAATTTTATC
TGTCTTTGATTCTTTTAAGAAAAGTTATGTATTATTCAAGAATTAATTCAGATCTATTCTTTTGATTTAT
AAGGGATTTTGCCGATTTCGGCCTATTGGTTAAAAAATGAGCTGATTTAACAAAAATTTAACGCGAATTT
TAACAAAATATTAACGCTTACAATTTCCTGATGCGGTATTTTCTCCTTACGCATCTGTGCGGTATTTCAC
ACCGCATATGGTGCACTCTCAGTACAATCTGCTCTGATGCCGCATAGTTAAGCCAGCCCCGACACCCGCC
AACACCCGCTGACGCGCCCTGACGGGCTTGTCTGCTCCCGGCATCCGCTTACAGACAAGCTGTGACCGTC
TCCGGGAGCTGCATGTGTCAGAGGTTTTCACCGTCATCACCGAAACGCGCGAGACGAAAGGGCCTCGTGA
TACGCCTATTTTTATAGGTTAATGTCATGATCTTTTTGTGTGGTGCCCTCCTCCTTGTCAATATTAATGT
TAAAGTGCAATTCTTTTTCCTTATCACGTTGAGCCATTAGTATCAATTTGCTTACCTGTATTCCTTTACA
TCCTCCTTTTTCTCCTTCTTGATAAATGTATGTAGATTGCGTATATAGTTTCGTCTACCCTATGAACATA
TTCCATTTTGTAATTTCGTGTCGTTTCTATTATGAATTTCATTTATAAAGTTTATGTACAAATATCATAA
AAAAAGAGAATCTTTTTAAGCAAGGATTTTCTTAACTTCTTCGGCGACAGCATCACCGACTTCGGTGGTA
CTGTTGGAACCACCTAAATCACCAGTTCTGATACCTGCATCCAAAACCTTTTTAACTGCATCTTCAATGG
CCTTACCTTCTTCAGGCAAGTTCAATGACAATTTCAACATCATTGCAGCAGACAAGATAGTGGCGATAGG
GTTGACCTTATTCTTTGGCAAATCTGGAGCAGAACCGTGGCATGGTTCGTACAAACCAAATGCGGTGTTC
TTGTCTGGCAAAGAGGCCAAGGACGCAGATGGCAACAAACCCAAGGAACCTGGGATAACGGAGGCTTCAT
CGGAGATGATATCACCAAACATGTTGCTGGTGATTATAATACCATTTAGGTGGGTTGGGTTCTTAACTAG
GATCATGGCGGCAGAATCAATCAATTGATGTTGAACCTTCAATGTAGGGAATTCGTTCTTGATGGTTTCC
TCCACAGTTTTTCTCCATAATCTTGAAGAGGCCAAAACATTAGCTTTATCCAAGGACCAAATAGGCAATG
GTGGCTCATGTTGTAGGGCCATGAAAGCGGCCATTCTTGTGATTCTTTGCACTTCTGGAACGGTGTATTG
TTCACTATCCCAAGCGACACCATCACCATCGTCTTCCTTTCTCTTACCAAAGTAAATACCTCCCACTAAT
TCTCTGACAACAACGAAGTCAGTACCTTTAGCAAATTGTGGCTTGATTGGAGATAAGTCTAAAAGAGAGT
CGGATGCAAAGTTACATGGTCTTAAGTTGGCGTACAATTGAAGTTCTTTACGGATTTTTAGTAAACCTTG
TTCAGGTCTAACACTACCGGTACCCCATTTAGGACCACCCACAGCACCTAACAAAACGGCATCAGCCTTC
TTGGAGGCTTCCAGCGCCTCATCTGGAAGTGGAACACCTGTAGCATCGATAGCAGCACCACCAATTAAAT
GATTTTCGAAATCGAACTTGACATTGGAACGAACATCAGAAATAGCTTTAAGAACCTTAATGGCTTCGGC
TGTGATTTCTTGACCAACGTGGTCACCTGGCAAAACGACGATCTTCTTAGGGGCAGACATTAGAATGGTA
TATCCTTGAAATATATATATATATATTGCTGAAATGTAAAAGGTAAGAAAAGTTAGAAAGTAAGACGATT
GCTAACCACCTATTGGAAAAAACAATAGGTCCTTAAATAATATTGTCAACTTCAAGTATTGTGATGCAAG
CATTTAGTCATGAACGCTTCTCTATTCTATATGAAAAGCCGGTTCCGGCGCTCTCACCTTTCCTTTTTCT
CCCAATTTTTCAGTTGAAAAAGGTATATGCGTCAGGCGACCTCTGAAATTAACAAAAAATTTCCAGTCAT
CGAATTTGATTCTGTGCGATAGCGCCCCTGTGTGTTCTCGTTATGTTGAGGAAAAAAATAATGGTTGCTA
AGAGATTCGAACTCTTGCATCTTACGATACCTGAGTATTCCCACAGTTAACTGCGGTCAAGATATTTCTT
GAATCAGGCGCCTTAGACCGCTCGGCCAAACAACCAATTACTTGTTGAGAAATAGAGTATAATTATCCTA
TAAATATAACGTTTTTGAACACACATGAACAAGGAAGTACAGGAGACGTCAGGTGGCACTTTTCGGGGAA
ATGTGCGCGGAACCCCTATTTGTTTATTTTTCTAAATACATTCAAATATGTATCCGCTCATGAGACAATA
ACCCTGATAAATGCTTCAATAATATTGAAAAAGGAAGAGTATGAGTATTCAACATTTCCGTGTCGCCCTT
ATTCCCTTTTTTGCGGCATTTTGCCTTCCTGTTTTTGCTCACCCAGAAACGCTGGTGAAAGTAAAAGATG
CTGAAGATCAGTTGGGTGCACGAGTGGGTTACATCGAACTGGATCTCAACAGCGGTAAGATCCTTGAGAG
TTTTCGCCCCGAAGAACGTTTTCCAATGATGAGCACTTTTAAAGTTCTGCTATGTGGCGCGGTATTATCC
CGTATTGACGCCGGGCAAGAGCAACTCGGTCGCCGCATACACTATTCTCAGAATGACTTGGTTGAGTACT
CACCAGTCACAGAAAAGCATCTTACGGATGGCATGACAGTAAGAGAATTATGCAGTGCTGCCATAACCAT
GAGTGATAACACTGCGGCCAACTTACTTCTGACAACGATCGGAGGACCGAAGGAGCTAACCGCTTTTTTG
CACAACATGGGGGATCATGTAACTCGCCTTGATCGTTGGGAACCGGAGCTGAATGAAGCCATACCAAACG
ACGAGCGTGACACCACGATGCCTGTAGCAATGGCAACAACGTTGCGCAAACTATTAACTGGCGAACTACT
TACTCTAGCTTCCCGGCAACAATTAATAGACTGGATGGAGGCGGATAAAGTTGCAGGACCACTTCTGCGC
TCGGCCCTTCCGGCTGGCTGGTTTATTGCTGATAAATCTGGAGCCGGTGAGCGTGGGTCTCGCGGTATCA
TTGCAGCACTGGGGCCAGATGGTAAGCCCTCCCGTATCGTAGTTATCTACACGACGGGGAGTCAGGCAAC
TATGGATGAACGAAATAGACAGATCGCTGAGATAGGTGCCTCACTGATTAAGCATTGGTAACTGTCAGAC
CAAGTTTACTCATATATACTTTAGATTGATTTAAAACTTCATTTTTAATTTAAAAGGATCTAGGTGAAGA
TCCTTTTTGATAATCTCATGACCAAAATCCCTTAACGTGAGTTTTCGTTCCACTGAGCGTCAGACCCCGT
AGAAAAGATCAAAGGATCTTCTTGAGATCCTTTTTTTCTGCGCGTAATCTGCTGCTTGCAAACAAAAAAA
CCACCGCTACCAGCGGTGGTTTGTTTGCCGGATCAAGAGCTACCAACTCTTTTTCCGAAGGTAACTGGCT
TCAGCAGAGCGCAGATACCAAATACTGTTCTTCTAGTGTAGCCGTAGTTAGGCCACCACTTCAAGAACTC
TGTAGCACCGCCTACATACCTCGCTCTGCTAATCCTGTTACCAGTGGCTGCTGCCAGTGGCGATAAGTCG
TGTCTTACCGGGTTGGACTCAAGACGATAGTTACCGGATAAGGCGCAGCGGTCGGGCTGAACGGGGGGTT
CGTGCACACAGCCCAGCTTGGAGCGAACGACCTACACCGAACTGAGATACCTACAGCGTGAGCTATGAGA
AAGCGCCACGCTTCCCGAAGGGAGAAAGGCGGACAGGTATCCGGTAAGCGGCAGGGTCGGAACAGGAGAG
CGCACGAGGGAGCTTCCAGGGGGAAACGCCTGGTATCTTTATAGTCCTGTCGGGTTTCGCCACCTCTGAC
TTGAGCGTCGATTTTTGTGATGCTCGTCAGGGGGGCGGAGCCTATGGAAAAACGCCAGCAACGCGGCCTT
TTTACGGTTCCTGGCCTTTTGCTGGCCTTTTGCTCACATGTTCTTTCCTGCGTTATCCCCTGATTCTGTG
GATAACCGTATTACCGCCTTTGAGTGAGCTGATACCGCTCGCCGCAGCCGAACGACCGAGCGCAGCGAGT
CAGTGAGCGAGGAAGCGGAAGAGCGCCCAATACGCAAACCGCCTCTCCCCGCGCGTTGGCCGATTCATTA
ATGCAGCTGGCACGACAGGTTTCCCGACTGGAAAGCGGGCAGTGAGCGCAACGCAATTAATGTGAGTTAG
CTCACTCATTAGGCACCCCAGGCTTTACACTTTATGCTTCCGGCTCGTATGTTGTGTGGAATTGTGAGCG
GATAACAATTTCACACAGGAAACAGCTATGACCATGATTACGCCAAGCGCGCAATTAACCCTCACTAAAG
GGAACAAAAGCTGGAGCTCCACCGCGGTGGCGGCC
